>Addgene plasmid #240185 | pVF230 | addgene full sequence | sequence record 486836 | Addgene NGS Result
ACCCACGCTCACCGGCTCCAGATTTATCAGCAATAAACCAGCCAGCCGGAAGGGCCGAGCGCAGAAGTGG
TCCTGCAACTTTATCCGCCTCCATCCAGTCTATTAATTGTTGCCGGGAAGCTAGAGTAAGTAGTTCGCCA
GTTAATAGTTTGCGCAACGTTGTTGCCATTGCTACAGGCATCGTGGTGTCACGCTCGTCGTTTGGTATGG
CTTCATTCAGCTCCGGTTCCCAACGATCAAGGCGAGTTACATGATCCCCCATGTTGTGCAAAAAAGCGGT
TAGCTCCTTCGGTCCTCCGATCGTTGTCAGAAGTAAGTTGGCCGCAGTGTTATCACTCATGGTTATGGCA
GCACTGCATAATTCTCTTACTGTCATGCCATCCGTAAGATGCTTTTCTGTGACTGGTGAGTACTCAACCA
AGTCATTCTGAGAATAGTGTATGCGGCGACCGAGTTGCTCTTGCCCGGCGTCAATACGGGATAATACCGC
GCCACATAGCAGAACTTTAAAAGTGCTCATCATTGGAAAACGTTCTTCGGGGCGAAAACTCTCAAGGATC
TTACCGCTGTTGAGATCCAGTTCGATGTAACCCACTCGTGCACCCAACTGATCTTCAGCATCTTTTACTT
TCACCAGCGTTTCTGGGTGAGCAAAAACAGGAAGGCAAAATGCCGCAAAAAAGGGAATAAGGGCGACACG
GAAATGTTGAATACTCATACTCTTCCTTTTTCAATATTATTGAAGCATTTATCAGGGTTATTGTCTCATG
AGCGGATACATATTTGAATGTATTTAGAAAAATAAACAAATAGGGGTTCCGCGCACATTTCCCCGAAAAG
TGCCACCTAAATTGTAAGCGTTAATATTTTGTTAAAATTCGCGTTAAATTTTTGTTAAATCAGCTCATTT
TTTAACCAATAGGCCGAAATCGGCAAAATCCCTTATAAATCAAAAGAATAGACCGAGATAGGGT
[37 nt withheld, positions 975-1011]
AAAGAACGTGGACTCCAACGTCAAAGG
[49 nt withheld, positions 1039-1087]
T
[91 nt withheld, positions 1089-1179]
G
[124 nt withheld, positions 1181-1304]
CCCATTCGCCATTCAGGCTGCGCAACTGTTGGGAAGGGCGATCGGTGCGGGCCTCTTCGCTATTACGCCA
GCTGGCGAAAGGGGGATGTGCTGCAAGGCGATTAAGTTGGGTAACGCCAGGGTTTTCCCAGTCACGACGT
TGTAAAACGACGGCCAGTGAGCGCGCCTCGTTCATTCACGTTTTTGAACCCGTGGAGGACGGGCAGACTC
GCGGTGCAAATGTGTTTTACAGCGTGATGGAGCAGATGAAGATGCTCGACACGCTGCAGAACACGCAGCT
AGATTAACCCTAGAAAGATAATCATATTGTGACGTACGTTAAAGATAATCATGTGTAAAATTGACGCATG
TGTTTTATCGGTCTGTATATCGAGGTTTATTTATTAATTTGAATAGATATTAAGTTTTATTATATTTACA
CTTACATACTAATAATAAATTCAACAAACAATTTATTTATGTTTATTTATTTATTAAAAAAAACAAAAAC
TCAAAATTTCTTCTATAAAGTAACAAAACTTTTATGAGGGACAGCCCCCCCCCAAAGCCCCCAGGGATGT
AATTACGTCCCTCCCCCGCTAGGGGGCAGCAGCGAGCCGCCCGGGGCTCCGCTCCGGTCCGGCGCTCCCC
CCGCATCCCCGAGCCGGCAGCGTGCGGGGACAGCCCGGGCACGGGGAAGGTGGCACGGGATCGCTTTCCT
CTGAACGCTTCTCGCTGCTCTTTGAGCCTGCAGACACCTGGGGGGATACGGGGAAAAGGCGAACGCGTGG
GTAGGGGAGGCGCTTTTCCCAAGGCAGTCTGGAGCATGCGCTTTAGCAGCCCCGCTGGGCACTTGGCGCT
ACACAAGTGGCCTCTGGCCTCGCACACATTCCACATCCACCGGTAGGCGCCAACCGGCTCCGTTCTTTGG
TGGCCCCTTCGCGCCACCTTCTACTCCTCCCCTAGTCAGGAAGTTCCCCCCCGCCCCGCAGCTCGCGTCG
TGCAGGACGTGACAAATGGAAGTAGCACGTCTCACTAGTCTCGTGCAGATGGACAGCACCGCTGAGCAAT
GGAAGCGGGTAGGCCTTTGGGGCAGCGGCCAATAGCAGCTTTGCTCCTTCGCTTTCTGGGCTCAGAGGCT
GGGAAGGGGTGGGTCCGGGGGCGGGCTCAGGGGCGGGCTCAGGGGCGGGGCGGGCGCCCGAAGGTCCTCC
GGAGGCCCGGCATTCTGCACGCTTCAAAAGCGCACGTCTGCCGCGCTGTTCTCCTCTTCCTCATCTCCGG
GCCTTTCGACCTGCAGCCCAAGCTTCACCATGACCGAGTACAAGCCCACGGTGCGCCTCGCCACCCGCGA
CGACGTCCCCAGGGCCGTACGCACCCTCGCCGCCGCGTTCGCCGACTACCCCGCCACGCGCCACACCGTC
GATCCGGACCGCCACATCGAGCGGGTCACCGAGCTGCAAGAACTCTTCCTCACGCGCGTCGGGCTCGACA
TCGGCAAGGTGTGGGTCGCGGACGACGGCGCCGCGGTGGCGGTCTGGACCACGCCGGAGAGCGTCGAAGC
GGGGGCGGTGTTCGCCGAGATCGGCCCGCGCATGGCCGAGTTGAGCGGTTCCCGGCTGGCCGCGCAGCAA
CAGATGGAAGGCCTCCTGGCGCCGCACCGGCCCAAGGAGCCCGCGTGGTTCCTGGCCACCGTCGGCGTCT
CGCCCGACCACCAGGGCAAGGGTCTGGGCAGCGCCGTCGTGCTCCCCGGAGTGGAGGCGGCCGAGCGCGC
CGGGGTGCCCGCCTTCCTGGAGACCTCCGCGCCCCGCAACCTCCCCTTCTACGAGCGGCTCGGCTTCACC
GTCACCGCCGACGTCGAGGTGCCCGAAGGACCGCGCACCTGGTGCATGACCCGCAAGCCCGGTGCCTGAG
CGGCCCGTTTAAACCCGCTGATCAGCCTCGACTGTGCCTTCTAGTTGCCAGCCATCTGTTGTTTGCCCCT
CCCCCGTGCCTTCCTTGACCCTGGAAGGTGCCACTCCCACTGTCCTTTCCTAATAAAATGAGGAAATTGC
ATCGCATTGTCTGAGTAGGTGTCATTCTATTCTGGGGGGTGGGGTGGGGCAGGACAGCAAGGGGGAGGAT
TGGGAAGACAATAGCAGGCATGCTGGGGATGCGGTGGGCTCTATGGCTTCTGAGGCGGAACGCGATATGT
ACGGGCCAGATATACGCGTCGCAGAACAAACGCCCAGAACCGAAGGCCGGAGCCCAGACGCCGCAGCAGC
CCAGCCTGCGTTGTAACCCGGTCCCCATAGCAACCAACTACCGCAGACTACTCTCGCAAGCGCTGTTCTG
CTTGTGACCCGGACCGGCTTCTCTTCCGCTTCCGGTCCCACAATCCTCTGTCGGCCTAGAAGAGCTTTGC
ATTGTGGGAGCTCCTTCCTTTCTCGCTCCCCGGCCATCTTGGCGGCTGGTGTTGGTGAGTGAGCTCTGCG
GGGTAAACGATTAGGCGGCTCGGGGAGCTCCGCTAGCTGGTGTTTGACGCTCTGGATTATAATCCTCTCT
TCTGTCCTCTGTGTATGCTAGGTTGGGGGTTGTCCCGCACCTAGAGCTAGCGCCCAGCTTAAGCCACCAT
GGGATCCGGCAGCATGGACAAAGACTGCGAAATGAAGCGCACCACCTACGATAGCCCTCTGGGCAAGCTG
CTGCTGTCTGGGTGCGAACAGGGCCTGCACCGTATCTATTTCGTGGGCAATGGACAGGGAGAACAAGGCC
CTCCAGGACCAGAGCCACTGATGCAGGCCACCGCCTGGCTCAACGCCTACTTTCACCAGCCTGAGGCCAT
CGAGGAGTTCCCTGTGCCAGCCCTGCACCACCCAGTGTTCCAGCAGGAGAGCTTTACCCGCCAGGTGCTG
TGGAAACTGCTGAAAGTGGTGAAGTTCGGAGAGGTCATCAGCTACAGCCAACTGGCCGCCCTGGCCGGCA
ATCCCGCCGCCACCGCCGCCGTGAAAACCGCCCTGAGAGGAAATCCCGTGCCCATTCTGATCCCCTGCCA
CCGGGTGGTGCAGGGCGACGGCGACGTGGGGGGCTACGAGGGCCCTCTCTACGTGAAAGAGTGGCTGCTG
GCCCACGAGGGCCACAGACTGGGCAAGCCTGGGCTGGGTAGCGCTGGCTCTGCTGGAGACATGAGAGCTG
CCAACCTTTGGCCAAGCCCGCTCATGATCAAACGCTCTAAGAAGAACAGCCTGGCCTTGTCCCTGACGGC
CGACCAGATGGTCAGTGCCTTGTTGGATGCTGAGCCCCCCATACTCTATTCCGAGTATGATCCTACCAGA
CCCTTCAGTGAAGCTTCGATGATGGGCTTACTGACCAACCTGGCAGACAGGGAGCTGGTTCACATGATCA
ACTGGGCGAAGAGGGTGCCAGGCTTTGTGGATTTGACCCTCCATGATCAGGTCCACCTTCTAGAATGTGC
CTGGCTAGAGATCCTGATGATTGGTCTCGTCTGGCGCTCCATGGAGCACCCAGTGAAGCTACTGTTTGCT
CCTAACTTGCTCTTGGACAGGAACCAGGGAAAATGTGTAGAGGGCATGGTGGAGATCTTCGACATGCTGC
TGGCTACATCATCTCGGTTCCGCATGATGAATCTGCAGGGAGAGGAGTTTGTGTGCCTCAAATCTATTAT
TTTGCTTAATTCTGGAGTGTACACATTTCTGTCCAGCACCCTGAAGTCTCTGGAAGAGAAGGACCATATC
CACCGAGTCCTGGACAAGATCACAGACACTTTGATCCACCTGATGGCCAAGGCAGGCCTGACCCTGCAGC
AGCAGCACCAGCGGCTGGCCCAGCTCCTCCTCATCCTCTCCCACATCAGGCACATGAGTAACAAAGGCAT
GGAGCATCTGTACAGCATGAAGTGCAAGAACGTGGTGCCCCTCTATGACCTGCTGCTGGAGATGCTGGAC
GCCCACCGCCTACATGCGCCCACTAGCCGTGGAGGGGCATCCGTGGAGGAGACGGACCAAAGCCACTTGG
CCACTGCGGGCTCTACTTCATCGGGTACCTCTAGACCAGGCGAACGACCGTTTCAATGCCGGATATGTAT
GAGGAACTTCTCCGAGGAGGCAAACTTGAGGCGCCACACCCGAACACATACAGGAGAAAAGCCATTCCAA
TGTCGAATTTGTATGCGCAATTTTTCAGATCACTCAAGCCTCAAGCGACACCTCCGCACACATACTGGTT
CACAGAAGCCCTTTCAGTGCAGGATTTGTATGCGCAACTTTAGCCAATCAGCGAACCTTTTGCGGCACAC
TAGAACGCATACAGGTGAGAAGCCTTTCCAGTGTCGCATCTGTATGCGGAACTTCAGCGACCCCAGTTCA
TTGAAGAGGCATTTGCGAACTCACACCGGTTCTCAAAAACCTTTTCAGTGCCGAATTTGTATGCGCAACT
TCAGCCAACAAACAAATTTGACGAGACACACGCGCACGCACACCGGGGAAAAACCGTTTCAATGTCGAAT
CTGCATGCGCAATTTTAGCGATGCGACACAACTTGTTAGGCATCTGCGCACACACTTGCGGGGAAGCGGA
GCTGGTAAGCCTATCCCTAACCCTCTCCTCGGTCTCGATTCTACCTGAGTCGACAATCAACCTCTGGATT
ACAAAATTTGTGAAAGATTGACTGGTATTCTTAACTATGTTGCTCCTTTTACGCTATGTGGATACGCTGC
TTTAATGCCTTTGTATCATGCGTTAACTAAACTTGTTTATTGCAGCTTATAATGGTTACAAATAAAGCAA
TAGCATCACAAATTTCACAAATAAAGCATTTTTTTCACTGCATTCTAGTTGTGGTTTGTCCAAACTCATC
AATGTATCTTATCATGTCTGGAATTGACTCAAATGATGTCAATTAGTCTATCAGAAGCTCATCTGGTCTC
CCTTCCGGGGGACAAGACATCCCTGTTTAATATTTAAACAGCAGTGTTCCCAAACTGGGTTCTTATATCC
CTTGCTCTGGTCAACCAGGTTGCAGGGTTTCCTGTCCTCACAGGAACGAAGTCCCTAAAGAAACAGTGGC
AGCCAGGTTTAGCCCCGGAATTGACTGGATTCCTTTTTTAGGGCCCATTGGTATGGCTTTTTCCCCGTAT
CCCCCCAGGTGTCTGCAGGCTCAAAGAGCAGCGAGAAGCGTTCAGAGGAAAGCGATCCCGTGCCACCTTC
CCCGTGCCCGGGCTGTCCCCGCACGCTGCCGGCTCGGGGATGCGGGGGGAGCGCCGGACCGGAGCGGAGC
CCCGGGCGGCTCGCTGCTGCCCCCTAGCGGGGGAGGGACGTAATTACATCCCTGGGGGCTTTGGGGGGGG
GCTGTCCCTGATATCTATAACAAGAAAATATATATATAATAAGTTATCACGTAAGTAGAACATGAAATAA
CAATATAATTATCGTATGAGTTAAATCTTAAAAGTCACGTAAAAGATAATCATGCGTCATTTTGACTCAC
GCGGTCGTTATAGTTCAAAATCAGTGACACTTACCGCATTGACAAGCACGCCTCACGGGAGCTCCAAGCG
GCGACTGAGATGTCCTAAATGCACAGCGACGGATTCGCGCTATTTAGAAAGAGAGAGCAATATTTCAAGA
ATGCATGCGTCAATTTTACGCAGACTATCTTTCTAGGGTTAATCTAGCTGCATCAGGATCATATCGTCGG
GTCTTTTTTCCGGCTCAGTCATCGCCCAAGCTGGCGCTATCTGGGCATCGGGGAGGAAGAAGCCCGTGCC
TTTTCCCGCGAGGTTGAAGCGGCATGGAAAGAGTTTGCCGAGGATGACTGCTGCTGCATTGACGTTGAGC
GAAAACGCACGTTTACCATGATGATTCGGGAAGGTGTGGCCATGCACGCCTTTAACGGTGAACTGTTCGT
TCAGGCCACCTGGGATACCAGTTCGTCGCGGCTTTTCCGGACACAGTTCCGGATGGTCAGCCCGAAGCGC
ATCAGCAACCCGAACAATACCGGCGACAGCCGGAACTGCCGTGCCGGTGTGCAGATTAATGACAGCGGTG
CGGCGCTGGGATATTACGTCAGCGAGGACGGGTATCCTGGCTGGATGCCGCAGAAATGGACATGGATACC
CCGTGAGTTACCCGGCGGGCGCGCTTGGCGTAATCATGGTCATAGCTGTTTCCTGTGTGAAATTGTTATC
CGCTCACAATTCCACACAACATACGAGCCGGAAGCATAAAGTGTAAAGCCTGGGGTGCCTAATGAGTGAG
CTAACTCACATTAATTGCGTTGCGCTCACTGCCCGCTTTCCAGTCGGGAAACCTGTCGTGCCAGCTGCAT
TAATGAATCGGCCAACGCGCGGGGAGAGGCGGTTTGCGTATTGGGCGCTCTTCCGCTTCCTCGCTCACTG
ACTCGCTGCGCTCGGTCGTTCGGCTGCGGCGAGCGGTATCAGCTCACTCAAAGGCGGTAATACGGTTATC
CACAGAATCAGGGGATAACGCAGGAAAGAACATGTGAGCAAAAGGCCAGCAAAAGGCCAGGAACCGTAAA
AAGGCCGCGTTGCTGGCGTTTTTCCATAGGCTCCGCCCCCCTGACGAGCATCACAAAAATCGACGCTCAA
GTCAGAGGTGGCGAAACCCGACAGGACTATAAAGATACCAGGCGTTTCCCCCTGGAAGCTCCCTCGTGCG
CTCTCCTGTTCCGACCCTGCCGCTTACCGGATACCTGTCCGCCTTTCTCCCTTCGGGAAGCGTGGCGCTT
TCTCATAGCTCACGCTGTAGGTATCTCAGTTCGGTGTAGGTCGTTCGCTCCAAGCTGGGCTGTGTGCACG
AACCCCCCGTTCAGCCCGACCGCTGCGCCTTATCCGGTAACTATCGTCTTGAGTCCAACCCGGTAAGACA
CGACTTATCGCCACTGGCAGCAGCCACTGGTAACAGGATTAGCAGAGCGAGGTATGTAGGCGGTGCTACA
GAGTTCTTGAAGTGGTGGCCTAACTACGGCTACACTAGAAGAACAGTATTTGGTATCTGCGCTCTGCTGA
AGCCAGTTACCTTCGGAAAAAGAGTTGGTAGCTCTTGATCCGGCAAACAAACCACCGCTGGTAGCGGTGG
TTTTTTTGTTTGCAAGCAGCAGATTACGCGCAGAAAAAAAGGATCTCAAGAAGATCCTTTGATCTTTTCT
ACGGGGTCTGACGCTCAGTGGAACGAAAACTCACGTTAAGGGATTTTGGTCATGAGATTATCAAAAAGGA
TCTTCACCTAGATCCTTTTAAATTAAAAATGAAGTTTTAAATCAATCTAAAGTATATATGAGTAAACTTG
GTCTGACAGTTACCAATGCTTAATCAGTGAGGCACCTATCTCAGCGATCTGTCTATTTCGTTCATCCATA
GTTGCCTGACTCCCCGTCGTGTAGATAACTACGATACGGGAGGGCTTACCATCTGGCCCCAGTGCTGCAA
TGATACCGCGAG
Features (pLannotate 1.2.2; 21 found; start..end, strand, type, name):
    719..823     -  promoter       AmpR promoter: bla
    876..1304    -  rep_origin     f1 ori (sequence partly withheld): f1 bacteriophage origin of replication; arrow indicates direction of (+) strand synthesis
   1309..1464    -  CDS            lacZα (fragment): LacZα fragment of β-galactosidase; lacZ fragment
   1466..1585    +  CDS            B (fragment): PORTL_LAMBD - Experimental evidence at protein level: Swiss-Prot protein existence level 1. Forms the portal vertex of the capsid (PubMed:6228056, PubMed:6232391). This portal plays critical roles in head assembly, genome packaging, neck/tail attachment, and genome ejection (Probable). The portal protein multimerizes as a single ring-shaped homododecamer arranged around a central channel (PubMed:6232391). Binds to the terminase subunits to form the packaging machine (PubMed:7799432). From Escherichia phage lambda (Bacteriophage lambda).
   2073..2572    +  promoter       PGK promoter: mouse phosphoglycerate kinase 1 promoter
   2594..3193    +  CDS            PuroR: puromycin N-acetyltransferase; pac from Streptomyces alboniger; confers resistance to puromycin
   3226..3450    +  polyA_signal   bGH poly(A) signal: bovine growth hormone polyadenylation signal
   4040..4423    +  CDS            SNAP-tag® (fragment): human O6-alkylguanine-DNA-alkyltransferase variant that forms covalent bonds with benzylguanine derivatives fast-reacting variant, optimized for mammalian expression
   4436..5317    +  CDS            ERT2 (fragment): mutated ligand-binding domain of the human estrogen receptor (Feil et al., 1997)
   5777..5793    +  CDS            ZFHD1 (DNA binding domain) (fragment): composite human DNA-binding domain composed of domains from the transcription factors Zif268 and Oct-1 (Pomerantz et al., 1995)
   5858..5898    +  CDS            V5 tag (fragment): epitope tag from simian virus 5
   5909..6015    +  misc_feature   WPRE (fragment): woodchuck hepatitis virus posttranscriptional regulatory element
   6024..6145    +  polyA_signal   SV40 poly(A) signal: SV40 polyadenylation signal
   6163..6255    +  ncRNA          G-CSF SLDE: Accession: RF00183 - G-CSF factor stem-loop destabilising element (SLDE)
   6952..7419    +  CDS            B (fragment): PORTL_LAMBD - Experimental evidence at protein level: Swiss-Prot protein existence level 1. Forms the portal vertex of the capsid (PubMed:6228056, PubMed:6232391). This portal plays critical roles in head assembly, genome packaging, neck/tail attachment, and genome ejection (Probable). The portal protein multimerizes as a single ring-shaped homododecamer arranged around a central channel (PubMed:6232391). Binds to the terminase subunits to form the packaging machine (PubMed:7799432). From Escherichia phage lambda (Bacteriophage lambda).
   7457..7473    -  protein_bind   lac operator: The lac repressor binds to the lac operator to inhibit transcription in E. coli. This inhibition can be relieved by adding lactose or isopropyl-β-D-thiogalactopyranoside (IPTG). lac repressor encoded by lacI
   7481..7511    -  promoter       lac promoter: promoter for the E. coli lac operon
   7526..7547    -  protein_bind   CAP binding site: CAP binding activates transcription in the presence of cAMP. E. coli catabolite activator protein
   7560..7652    -  CDS            lacI (fragment): lac repressor; lacI; The lac repressor binds to the lac operator to inhibit transcription in E. coli. This inhibition can be relieved by adding lactose or isopropyl-β-D-thiogalactopyranoside (IPTG).
   7835..8423    -  rep_origin     ori: high-copy-number ColE1/pMB1/pBR322/pUC origin of replication
   8594..718     -  CDS            AmpR (across the origin): β-lactamase; bla; confers resistance to ampicillin, carbenicillin, and related antibiotics
