[The description below was written by a language model from this plasmid's Addgene catalogue record and pLannotate feature annotations shown in this document.]
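Description:
pVF230 is a mammalian expression plasmid built on a PiggyBac backbone. According to the record, it can be used either as a transient expression vector or as transposon cargo for stable genomic insertion by PiggyBac transposase. It is maintained in E. coli through a high-copy ColE1/pUC-type origin and an ampicillin resistance gene (bla, with its own promoter). The backbone also carries an f1 phage origin and remnants of a lacZα/lac promoter–operator cloning region. The automated annotation does not call the PiggyBac terminal repeats, so their positions cannot be given from the feature table. It does flag two short fragments resembling lambda phage sequence on either side of the mammalian cassettes, which are most likely spacer or stuffer DNA rather than functional genes.

The mammalian portion contains two units. The first is a selection cassette in which the mouse PGK promoter drives puromycin N-acetyltransferase, terminated by a bGH polyadenylation signal, allowing puromycin selection of cells that carry the construct. The second encodes the synthetic fusion noAD-SNAPtag-ERD-ZF1. The annotation detects a SNAP-tag (for covalent labelling with benzylguanine substrates), an estrogen receptor ligand-binding domain matching ERT2, which typically confers ligand-regulated activity, a short match to a zinc finger DNA-binding domain, and a V5 epitope tag. These are followed by a partial WPRE and an SV40 poly(A) signal. The promoter driving this fusion is not identified in the record. The "noAD" name suggests a synthetic transcription factor lacking an activation domain, plausibly a baseline control for activation domain studies, though the record does not state this.
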