Addgene plasmid #240185: pVF230
Purpose: expression vector or PiggyBac-insertable cargo for expressing noAD-SNAPtag-ERD-ZF1
Depositing lab: Max Staller. Depositing organization: University of California, Berkeley.
Backbone
  Vector backbone: PiggyBac
  Vector type: Mammalian Expression
Growth in bacteria
  Bacterial resistance: Ampicillin, 100 μg/mL
  Growth temperature: 37°C
  Growth strain: DH5alpha
  Copy number: High Copy
Gene/Insert
  Gene/Insert name: noAD-SNAPtag-ERD-ZF1
  Species: Synthetic
  Cloning method: Gibson Cloning
Terms and licenses: Academic/Nonprofit Terms; Industry Terms: Not Available to Industry
How to cite: pVF230 was a gift from Max Staller (Addgene plasmid # 240185 ; http://n2t.net/addgene:240185 ; RRID:Addgene_240185)
